Addgene plasmid #42029: pmyc-GFP-TNRC6A-(935-984)
Depositing lab: Kumiko Ui-Tei. Depositing organization: The University of Tokyo. Publication: Human TNRC6A is an Argonaute-navigator protein for microRNA-mediated gene silencing in the nucleus. Nishi K, Nishi A, Nagasawa T, Ui-Tei K. RNA. 2013 Jan;19(1):17-35. doi: 10.1261/rna.034769.112. Epub 2012 Nov 13. PubMed 23150874.
Backbone
  Vector backbone: pcDNA3.1
  Backbone size w/o insert (bp): 5338
  Total vector size (bp): 6262
  Vector type: Mammalian Expression
  Selectable markers: Neomycin (select with G418)
Growth in bacteria
  Bacterial resistance: Ampicillin, 100 μg/mL
  Growth temperature: 37°C
  Growth strain: DH5alpha
  Copy number: High Copy
Gene/Insert
  Gene/Insert name: TNRC6A (alt name: GW182)
  Species: H. sapiens (human)
  Mutation: contain aa935-984
  GenBank ID: AAK62026.1
  Entrez Gene: TNRC6A (a.k.a. CAGH26, FAME6, GW1, GW182, TNRC6)
  Promoter: CMV
  Tag / fusion protein: Myc (N terminal on insert); EGFP (N terminal on insert)
  Cloning method: Restriction Enzyme; 5′ cloning site NheI (not destroyed); 3′ cloning site XbaI (not destroyed)
  Sequencing primers: 5′ CGCAAATGGGCGGTAGGCGTG
Terms and licenses: Academic/Nonprofit Terms; Industry Terms: Not Available to Industry
How to cite: pmyc-GFP-TNRC6A-(935-984) was a gift from Kumiko Ui-Tei (Addgene plasmid # 42029 ; http://n2t.net/addgene:42029 ; RRID:Addgene_42029)
