[The description below was written by a language model from this plasmid's Addgene catalogue record and pLannotate feature annotations shown in this document.]
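Description:
pmyc-GFP-TNRC6A-(935-984) is a mammalian expression plasmid built on the pcDNA3.1 backbone, with a total size of 6,262 bp. It is propagated in E. coli as a high-copy plasmid through a ColE1/pUC-type origin and selected with ampicillin via the β-lactamase gene. An f1 origin is also present. For selection in mammalian cells, an SV40 early promoter drives a neomycin phosphotransferase gene followed by an SV40 polyadenylation signal, allowing G418 selection of stable transfectants. Short annotated fragments (bom, HIV-1 LTR, ble, lacI, and the lac promoter/operator region) appear to be backbone remnants or brief sequence matches rather than functional parts of the design.

The expression cassette uses the human CMV immediate-early enhancer and promoter, with a T7 promoter just downstream, and ends in the bovine growth hormone polyadenylation signal. It encodes a fusion protein in which a Myc epitope and EGFP are placed N-terminal to a short segment of human TNRC6A (also known as GW182), covering amino acids 935–984. The insert was cloned between NheI and XbaI sites, both retained. The feature table annotates only the EGFP coding sequence. The Myc tag and the 50-residue TNRC6A fragment are not called automatically but would fit in the unannotated stretches flanking EGFP, upstream and downstream respectively.

The construct lets the fragment be followed by green fluorescence in living or fixed cells and detected through the Myc epitope. The associated publication concerns TNRC6A as an Argonaute-navigating protein in nuclear microRNA-mediated silencing. This suggests that the plasmid belongs to a deletion series for mapping regions of TNRC6A that govern its localization or interactions, although the record does not state the specific function of residues 935–984.
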