Features (pLannotate 1.2.2; 20 found; start..end, strand, type, name):
     28..80      -  misc_feature   bom (fragment): basis of mobility region from pBR322
    235..614     +  enhancer       CMV enhancer: human cytomegalovirus immediate early enhancer
    615..818     +  promoter       CMV promoter: human cytomegalovirus (CMV) immediate early promoter
    814..847     +  LTR            5' LTR (truncated) (fragment): truncated 5' long terminal repeat (LTR) from HIV-1
    863..881     +  promoter       T7 promoter: promoter for bacteriophage T7 RNA polymerase
    949..1665    +  CDS            EGFP: EGFP is a basic (constitutively fluorescent) green fluorescent protein published in 1996, derived from Aequorea victoria. It is reported to be a rapidly-maturing weak dimer with moderate acid sensitivity.
   1862..2086    +  polyA_signal   bGH poly(A) signal: bovine growth hormone polyadenylation signal
   2090..2111    +  promoter       SV40 promoter (fragment): SV40 enhancer and early promoter
   2132..2560    +  rep_origin     f1 ori (sequence partly withheld): f1 bacteriophage origin of replication; arrow indicates direction of (+) strand synthesis
   2574..2903    +  promoter       SV40 promoter: SV40 enhancer and early promoter
   2970..3761    +  CDS            neo: KKA2_KLEPN - Also known as kan, nptII. Experimental evidence at protein level: Swiss-Prot protein existence level 1. Resistance to kanamycin, neomycin, paromomycin, ribostamycin, butirosin and gentamicin B. From Klebsiella pneumoniae.
   3785..3943    +  CDS            ble (fragment): BLE_KLEPN - Experimental evidence at protein level: Swiss-Prot protein existence level 1. Binding protein with a strong affinity to the bleomycin family of antibiotics. Binds to CL990; an antimitotic-antibiotic compound. From Klebsiella pneumoniae.
   3938..4059    +  polyA_signal   SV40 poly(A) signal: SV40 polyadenylation signal
   4132..4148    -  protein_bind   lac operator: The lac repressor binds to the lac operator to inhibit transcription in E. coli. This inhibition can be relieved by adding lactose or isopropyl-β-D-thiogalactopyranoside (IPTG). lac repressor encoded by lacI
   4156..4186    -  promoter       lac promoter: promoter for the E. coli lac operon
   4201..4222    -  protein_bind   CAP binding site: CAP binding activates transcription in the presence of cAMP. E. coli catabolite activator protein
   4235..4327    -  CDS            lacI (fragment): lac repressor; lacI; The lac repressor binds to the lac operator to inhibit transcription in E. coli. This inhibition can be relieved by adding lactose or isopropyl-β-D-thiogalactopyranoside (IPTG).
   4510..5095    -  rep_origin     ori: high-copy-number ColE1/pMB1/pBR322/pUC origin of replication
   5266..6126    -  CDS            AmpR: β-lactamase; bla; confers resistance to ampicillin, carbenicillin, and related antibiotics
   6127..6231    -  promoter       AmpR promoter: bla
>Addgene plasmid #42029 | pmyc-GFP-TNRC6A-(935-984) | depositor full sequence | sequence record 56761 | pmyc-GFP-TNRC6A-(935-984) sequence 6262 bps
GACGGATCGGGAGATCTCCCGATCCCCTATGGTGCACTCTCAGTACAATCTGCTCTGATGCCGCATAGTT
AAGCCAGTATCTGCTCCCTGCTTGTGTGTTGGAGGTCGCTGAGTAGTGCGCGAGCAAAATTTAAGCTACA
ACAAGGCAAGGCTTGACCGACAATTGCATGAAGAATCTGCTTAGGGTTAGGCGTTTTGCGCTGCTTCGCG
ATGTACGGGCCAGATATACGCGTTGACATTGATTATTGACTAGTTATTAATAGTAATCAATTACGGGGTC
ATTAGTTCATAGCCCATATATGGAGTTCCGCGTTACATAACTTACGGTAAATGGCCCGCCTGGCTGACCG
CCCAACGACCCCCGCCCATTGACGTCAATAATGACGTATGTTCCCATAGTAACGCCAATAGGGACTTTCC
ATTGACGTCAATGGGTGGAGTATTTACGGTAAACTGCCCACTTGGCAGTACATCAAGTGTATCATATGCC
AAGTACGCCCCCTATTGACGTCAATGACGGTAAATGGCCCGCCTGGCATTATGCCCAGTACATGACCTTA
TGGGACTTTCCTACTTGGCAGTACATCTACGTATTAGTCATCGCTATTACCATGGTGATGCGGTTTTGGC
AGTACATCAATGGGCGTGGATAGCGGTTTGACTCACGGGGATTTCCAAGTCTCCACCCCATTGACGTCAA
TGGGAGTTTGTTTTGGCACCAAAATCAACGGGACTTTCCAAAATGTCGTAACAACTCCGCCCCATTGACG
CAAATGGGCGGTAGGCGTGTACGGTGGGAGGTCTATATAAGCAGAGCTCTCTGGCTAACTAGAGAACCCA
CTGCTTACTGGCTTATCGAAATTAATACGACTCACTATAGGGAGACCCAAGCTGGCTAGCCCACCAATGG
AACAAAAACTCATCTCAGAAGAGGATCTGTCCGGCGGCATGGTGAGCAAGGGCGAGGAGCTGTTCACCGG
GGTGGTGCCCATCCTGGTCGAGCTGGACGGCGACGTAAACGGCCACAAGTTCAGCGTGTCCGGCGAGGGC
GAGGGCGATGCCACCTACGGCAAGCTGACCCTGAAGTTCATCTGCACCACCGGCAAGCTGCCCGTGCCCT
GGCCCACCCTCGTGACCACCCTGACCTACGGCGTGCAGTGCTTCAGCCGCTACCCCGACCACATGAAGCA
GCACGACTTCTTCAAGTCCGCCATGCCCGAAGGCTACGTCCAGGAGCGCACCATCTTCTTCAAGGACGAC
GGCAACTACAAGACCCGCGCCGAGGTGAAGTTCGAGGGCGACACCCTGGTGAACCGCATCGAGCTGAAGG
GCATCGACTTCAAGGAGGACGGCAACATCCTGGGGCACAAGCTGGAGTACAACTACAACAGCCACAACGT
CTATATCATGGCCGACAAGCAGAAGAACGGCATCAAGGTGAACTTCAAGATCCGCCACAACATCGAGGAC
GGCAGCGTGCAGCTCGCCGACCACTACCAGCAGAACACCCCCATCGGCGACGGCCCCGTGCTGCTGCCCG
ACAACCACTACCTGAGCACCCAGTCCGCCCTGAGCAAAGACCCCAACGAGAAGCGCGATCACATGGTCCT
GCTGGAGTTCGTGACCGCCGCCGGGATCACTCTCGGCATGGACGAGCTGTACAAGAAGCTTGGAATGATG
AAAGGTGGAAACAAACAAGAAGAAGCGTGGATAAATCCATTTGTTAAACAGTTTTCAAACATCAGTTTTT
CGAGAGACTCACCAGAGGAAAATGTACAAAGCAATAAGATGGACCTTTCTGGAGGAATGTTACAAGACAA
ATGATCTAGAGGGCCCGTTTAAACCCGCTGATCAGCCTCGACTGTGCCTTCTAGTTGCCAGCCATCTGTT
GTTTGCCCCTCCCCCGTGCCTTCCTTGACCCTGGAAGGTGCCACTCCCACTGTCCTTTCCTAATAAAATG
AGGAAATTGCATCGCATTGTCTGAGTAGGTGTCATTCTATTCTGGGGGGTGGGGTGGGGCAGGACAGCAA
GGGGGAGGATTGGGAAGACAATAGCAGGCATGCTGGGGATGCGGTGGGCTCTATGGCTTCTGAGGCGGAA
AGAACCAGCTGGGGCTCTAGGGGGTATCCCC
[124 nt withheld, positions 2132-2255]
C
[91 nt withheld, positions 2257-2347]
A
[49 nt withheld, positions 2349-2397]
CCTTTGACGTTGGAGTCCACGTTCTTT
[37 nt withheld, positions 2425-2461]
ACCCTATCTCGGTCTATTCTTTTGATTTATAAGGGATTTTGCCGATTTCGGCCTATTGGTTAAAAAATGA
GCTGATTTAACAAAAATTTAACGCGAATTAATTCTGTGGAATGTGTGTCAGTTAGGGTGTGGAAAGTCCC
CAGGCTCCCCAGCAGGCAGAAGTATGCAAAGCATGCATCTCAATTAGTCAGCAACCAGGTGTGGAAAGTC
CCCAGGCTCCCCAGCAGGCAGAAGTATGCAAAGCATGCATCTCAATTAGTCAGCAACCATAGTCCCGCCC
CTAACTCCGCCCATCCCGCCCCTAACTCCGCCCAGTTCCGCCCATTCTCCGCCCCATGGCTGACTAATTT
TTTTTATTTATGCAGAGGCCGAGGCCGCCTCTGCCTCTGAGCTATTCCAGAAGTAGTGAGGAGGCTTTTT
TGGAGGCCTAGGCTTTTGCAAAAAGCTCCCGGGAGCTTGTATATCCATTTTCGGATCTGATCAAGAGACA
GGATGAGGATCGTTTCGCATGATTGAACAAGATGGATTGCACGCAGGTTCTCCGGCCGCTTGGGTGGAGA
GGCTATTCGGCTATGACTGGGCACAACAGACAATCGGCTGCTCTGATGCCGCCGTGTTCCGGCTGTCAGC
GCAGGGGCGCCCGGTTCTTTTTGTCAAGACCGACCTGTCCGGTGCCCTGAATGAACTGCAGGACGAGGCA
GCGCGGCTATCGTGGCTGGCCACGACGGGCGTTCCTTGCGCAGCTGTGCTCGACGTTGTCACTGAAGCGG
GAAGGGACTGGCTGCTATTGGGCGAAGTGCCGGGGCAGGATCTCCTGTCATCTCACCTTGCTCCTGCCGA
GAAAGTATCCATCATGGCTGATGCAATGCGGCGGCTGCATACGCTTGATCCGGCTACCTGCCCATTCGAC
CACCAAGCGAAACATCGCATCGAGCGAGCACGTACTCGGATGGAAGCCGGTCTTGTCGATCAGGATGATC
TGGACGAAGAGCATCAGGGGCTCGCGCCAGCCGAACTGTTCGCCAGGCTCAAGGCGCGCATGCCCGACGG
CGAGGATCTCGTCGTGACCCATGGCGATGCCTGCTTGCCGAATATCATGGTGGAAAATGGCCGCTTTTCT
GGATTCATCGACTGTGGCCGGCTGGGTGTGGCGGACCGCTATCAGGACATAGCGTTGGCTACCCGTGATA
TTGCTGAAGAGCTTGGCGGCGAATGGGCTGACCGCTTCCTCGTGCTTTACGGTATCGCCGCTCCCGATTC
GCAGCGCATCGCCTTCTATCGCCTTCTTGACGAGTTCTTCTGAGCGGGACTCTGGGGTTCGAAATGACCG
ACCAAGCGACGCCCAACCTGCCATCACGAGATTTCGATTCCACCGCCGCCTTCTATGAAAGGTTGGGCTT
CGGAATCGTTTTCCGGGACGCCGGCTGGATGATCCTCCAGCGCGGGGATCTCATGCTGGAGTTCTTCGCC
CACCCCAACTTGTTTATTGCAGCTTATAATGGTTACAAATAAAGCAATAGCATCACAAATTTCACAAATA
AAGCATTTTTTTCACTGCATTCTAGTTGTGGTTTGTCCAAACTCATCAATGTATCTTATCATGTCTGTAT
ACCGTCGACCTCTAGCTAGAGCTTGGCGTAATCATGGTCATAGCTGTTTCCTGTGTGAAATTGTTATCCG
CTCACAATTCCACACAACATACGAGCCGGAAGCATAAAGTGTAAAGCCTGGGGTGCCTAATGAGTGAGCT
AACTCACATTAATTGCGTTGCGCTCACTGCCCGCTTTCCAGTCGGGAAACCTGTCGTGCCAGCTGCATTA
ATGAATCGGCCAACGCGCGGGGAGAGGCGGTTTGCGTATTGGGCGCTCTTCCGCTTCCTCGCTCACTGAC
TCGCTGCGCTCGGTCGTTCGGCTGCGGCGAGCGGTATCAGCTCACTCAAAGGCGGTAATACGGTTATCCA
CAGAATCAGGGGATAACGCAGGAAAGAACATGTGAGCAAAAGGCCAGCAAAAGGCCAGGAACCGTAAAAA
GGCCGCGTTGCTGGCGTTTTTCCATAGGCTCCGCCCCCCTGACGAGCATCACAAAAATCGACGCTCAAGT
CAGAGGTGGCGAAACCCGACAGGACTATAAAGATACCAGGCGTTTCCCCCTGGAAGCTCCCTCGTGCGCT
CTCCTGTTCCGACCCTGCCGCTTACCGGATACCTGTCCGCCTTTCTCCCTTCGGGAAGCGTGGCGCTTTC
TCATAGCTCACGCTGTAGGTATCTCAGTTCGGTGTAGGTCGTTCGCTCCAAGCTGGGCTGTGTGCACGAA
CCCCCCGTTCAGCCCGACCGCTGCGCCTTATCCGGTAACTATCGTCTTGAGTCCAACCCGGTAAGACACG
ACTTATCGCCACTGGCAGCAGCCACTGGTAACAGGATTAGCAGAGCGAGGTATGTAGGCGGTGCTACAGA
GTTCTTGAAGTGGTGGCCTAACTACGGCTACACTAGAAGAACAGTATTTGGTATCTGCGCTCTGCTGAAG
CCAGTTACCTTCGGAAAAAGAGTTGGTAGCTCTTGATCCGGCAAACAAACCACCGCTGGTAGCGGTTTTT
TTGTTTGCAAGCAGCAGATTACGCGCAGAAAAAAAGGATCTCAAGAAGATCCTTTGATCTTTTCTACGGG
GTCTGACGCTCAGTGGAACGAAAACTCACGTTAAGGGATTTTGGTCATGAGATTATCAAAAAGGATCTTC
ACCTAGATCCTTTTAAATTAAAAATGAAGTTTTAAATCAATCTAAAGTATATATGAGTAAACTTGGTCTG
ACAGTTACCAATGCTTAATCAGTGAGGCACCTATCTCAGCGATCTGTCTATTTCGTTCATCCATAGTTGC
CTGACTCCCCGTCGTGTAGATAACTACGATACGGGAGGGCTTACCATCTGGCCCCAGTGCTGCAATGATA
CCGCGAGACCCACGCTCACCGGCTCCAGATTTATCAGCAATAAACCAGCCAGCCGGAAGGGCCGAGCGCA
GAAGTGGTCCTGCAACTTTATCCGCCTCCATCCAGTCTATTAATTGTTGCCGGGAAGCTAGAGTAAGTAG
TTCGCCAGTTAATAGTTTGCGCAACGTTGTTGCCATTGCTACAGGCATCGTGGTGTCACGCTCGTCGTTT
GGTATGGCTTCATTCAGCTCCGGTTCCCAACGATCAAGGCGAGTTACATGATCCCCCATGTTGTGCAAAA
AAGCGGTTAGCTCCTTCGGTCCTCCGATCGTTGTCAGAAGTAAGTTGGCCGCAGTGTTATCACTCATGGT
TATGGCAGCACTGCATAATTCTCTTACTGTCATGCCATCCGTAAGATGCTTTTCTGTGACTGGTGAGTAC
TCAACCAAGTCATTCTGAGAATAGTGTATGCGGCGACCGAGTTGCTCTTGCCCGGCGTCAATACGGGATA
ATACCGCGCCACATAGCAGAACTTTAAAAGTGCTCATCATTGGAAAACGTTCTTCGGGGCGAAAACTCTC
AAGGATCTTACCGCTGTTGAGATCCAGTTCGATGTAACCCACTCGTGCACCCAACTGATCTTCAGCATCT
TTTACTTTCACCAGCGTTTCTGGGTGAGCAAAAACAGGAAGGCAAAATGCCGCAAAAAAGGGAATAAGGG
CGACACGGAAATGTTGAATACTCATACTCTTCCTTTTTCAATATTATTGAAGCATTTATCAGGGTTATTG
TCTCATGAGCGGATACATATTTGAATGTATTTAGAAAAATAAACAAATAGGGGTTCCGCGCACATTTCCC
CGAAAAGTGCCACCTGACGTC
