>Addgene plasmid #42029 | pmyc-GFP-TNRC6A-(935-984) | addgene partial sequence | sequence record 59667 | EGFP-C 5'-CATGGTCCTGCTGGAGTTCGTG-3'
GGACGAGCTGTACAAGTCCGGCGGCAAGCTTGGAATGATGAAAGGTGGAAACAAACAAGAAGAAGCGTGG
ATAAATCCATTTGTTAAACAGTTTTCAAACATCAGTTTTTCGAGAGACTCACCAGAGGAAAATGTACAAA
GCAATAAGATGGACCTTTCTGGAGGAATGTTACAAGACAAATGATCTAGAGGGCCCGTTTAAACCCGCTG
ATCAGCCTCGACTGTGCCTTCTAGTTGCCAGCCATCTGTTGTTTGCCCCTCCCCCGTGCCTTCCTTGACC
CTGGAAGGTGCCACTCCCACTGTCCTTTCCTAATAAAATGAGGAAATTGCATCGCATTGTCTGAGTAGGT
GTCATTCTATTCTGGGGGGTGGGGTGGGGCAGGACAGCAAGGGGGAGGATTGGGAAGACAATAGCAGGCA
TGCTGGGGATGCGGTGGGCTCTATGGCTTCTGAGGCGGAAAGAACCAGCTGGGGCTCTAGGGGGTATCCC
C
[124 nt withheld, positions 492-615]
C
[91 nt withheld, positions 617-707]
A
[49 nt withheld, positions 709-757]
CCTTTGACGTTGGAGTCCACGTTCTTT
[37 nt withheld, positions 785-821]
ACCCTATCTCGGTCTATTCTTTTGATTTATAAGGGATTTTGCCGATTTCGGCCTATTGGTTAAAAAATGA
GCTGATTTAACAAAAATTTAACGCGAATTAATTCTGTGGAATGTGTGTCAGTTAGGGTGTGGAAAGTCCC
CAGGCTCCCCAGCAGGCAGAAGTATGCAAAGCATGCATCTCAATTAGTCAGCAACCAG
