>Addgene plasmid #42029 | pmyc-GFP-TNRC6A-(935-984) | addgene partial sequence | sequence record 60048 | CMV-F 5'-CGCAAATGGGCGGTAGGCGTG-3'
AGCAGAGCTCTCTGGCTAACTAGAGAACCCACTGCTTACTGGCTTATCGAAATTAATACGACTCACTATA
GGGAGACCCAAGCTGGCTAGCCCACCATGGAACAAAAACTCATCTCAGAAGAGGATCTGTCCGGCGGCAT
GGTGAGCAAGGGCGAGGAGCTGTTCACCGGGGTGGTGCCCATCCTGGTCGAGCTGGACGGCGACGTAAAC
GGCCACAAGTTCAGCGTGTCCGGCGAGGGCGAGGGCGATGCCACCTACGGCAAGCTGACCCTGAAGTTCA
TCTGCACCACCGGCAAGCTGCCCGTGCCCTGGCCCACCCTCGTGACCACCCTGACCTACGGCGTGCAGTG
CTTCAGCCGCTACCCCGACCACATGAAGCAGCACGACTTCTTCAAGTCCGCCATGCCCGAAGGCTACGTC
CAGGAGCGCACCATCTTCTTCAAGGACGACGGCAACTACAAGACCCGCGCCGAGGTGAAGTTCGAGGGCG
ACACCCTGGTGAACCGCATCGAGCTGAAGGGCATCGACTTCAAGGAGGACGGCAACATCCTGGGGCACAA
GCTGGAGTACAACTACAACAGCCACAACGTCTATATCATGGCCGACAAGCAGAAGAACGGCATCAAGGTG
AACTTCAAGATCCGCCACAACATCGAGGACGGCAGCGTGCAGCTCGCCGACCACTACCAGCAGAACACCC
CCATCGGCGACGGCCCCGTGCTGCTGCCCGACAACCACTACCTGAGCACCCAGTCCGCCCTGAGCAAAGA
CCCCAACGAGAAGCGCGATCACATGGTCCTGCTGGAGTTCGTGACCGCCGCCGGGATCACTCTCGGCATG
GACGAGCTGTACAAGTCCGGCGGCAAGCTTGGAATGATGAAAGGTGGAAACAAACAAGAAGAAGCGTGGA
TAAATC
